Addgene plasmid #19791: BacPAK Flag-NFRKB
Depositing lab: Joan Conaway & Ronald Conaway. Depositing organization: Stowers Institute for Medical Research. Publication: Distinct modes of regulation of the Uch37 deubiquitinating enzyme in the proteasome and in the Ino80 chromatin-remodeling complex. Yao T, Song L, Jin J, Cai Y, Takahashi H, Swanson SK, Washburn MP, Florens L, Conaway RC, Cohen RE, Conaway JW. Mol Cell. 2008 Sep 26. 31(6):909-17. 10.1016/j.molcel.2008.08.027 PubMed 18922472.
Backbone
  Vector backbone: BacPAK8
  Backbone manufacturer: Clontech
  Backbone size w/o insert (bp): 5400
  Vector type: Insect Expression
Growth in bacteria
  Bacterial resistance: Ampicillin, 100 μg/mL
  Growth temperature: 37°C
  Growth strain: DH5alpha
  Copy number: Unknown
Gene/Insert
  Gene/Insert name: NFRKB
  Species: H. sapiens (human)
  Insert size (bp): 4000
  GenBank ID: BC063280
  Entrez Gene: NFRKB (a.k.a. INO80G)
  Tag / fusion protein: His (N terminal on backbone); Flag (N terminal on backbone)
  Cloning method: Restriction Enzyme; 5′ cloning site SalI (destroyed during cloning); 3′ cloning site XbaI (not destroyed)
  Sequencing primers: 5′ Bac1; 3′ Bac2
Terms and licenses: Academic/Nonprofit Terms; Industry Terms: Not Available to Industry
How to cite: BacPAK Flag-NFRKB was a gift from Joan Conaway & Ronald Conaway (Addgene plasmid # 19791 ; http://n2t.net/addgene:19791 ; RRID:Addgene_19791)
