[The description below was written by a language model from this plasmid's Addgene catalogue record.]
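Description:
BacPAK Flag-NFRKB is an insect-cell expression construct built on the BacPAK8 backbone (about 5.4 kb without insert), a baculovirus transfer vector. Plasmids of this type are not expressed directly. They are propagated in E. coli and then co-introduced into insect cells with linearized baculoviral DNA, so that homologous recombination through flanking viral sequences moves the expression cassette into the viral genome. The resulting recombinant baculovirus is used to infect insect cells for protein production. In bacteria the plasmid is selected with ampicillin; the copy number is listed as unknown. The record includes no feature table and does not name the promoter. BacPAK8-type vectors generally drive the insert from the strong, very late polyhedrin promoter, but this is not confirmed in the fields provided.

The payload is an insert of roughly 4 kb encoding human NFRKB (also known as INO80G), a subunit of the INO80 chromatin-remodeling complex. It was cloned by restriction digestion between a 5′ SalI site, which was destroyed in the process, and a 3′ XbaI site, which remains intact. The protein carries N-terminal His and Flag tags, recorded as being supplied by the backbone, which implies a modified version of the commercial vector. These tags allow metal-affinity or anti-Flag purification and immunodetection of the recombinant protein.

The associated publication concerns regulation of the Uch37 deubiquitinating enzyme in the proteasome and in the INO80 complex. This is consistent with using the construct to produce tagged recombinant NFRKB in insect cells for biochemical reconstitution and interaction studies.
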