>Addgene plasmid #19791 | BacPAK Flag-NFRKB | addgene partial sequence | sequence record 25541 | polyhedrin-fwd
NTTNTGTTTNGTACAGTTTTGTATAAAAAAACCTATAAATACCATGGGTCATCATCATCACCATCACGGG
TCGACAAGCTTGGATCCCTGCAGGCCTATGCCAGACTACAAGGACGATGATGACAAGCTCGACATGGATT
CCTTAGACCATATGCTGACAGATCCTCTGGAACTTGGTCCGTGTGGAGATGGCCATGGCACGCGCATCAT
GGAGGATTGCCTCCTGGGAGGCACCAGAGTTAGTCTGCCCGAGGACCTTCTGGAGGATCCTGAGATCTTC
TTTGATGTTGTCAGCCTCTCAACATGGCAGGAAGTGTTAAGTGATTCTCAACGTGAACACCTCCAGCAGT
TTCTGCCCCAGTTTCCTGAAGACAGTGCTGAGCAGCAGAATGAACTCATCTTAGCCTTGTTCAGTGGGGA
GAACTTCCGCTTTGGAAACCCTCTGCACATTGCCCAGAAGCTTTTCCGAGACGGACACTTTAACCCCGAG
GTGGTCAAGTACCGGCAGTTATGCTTCAAGTCACAGTACAAGCGCTACCTCAACTCCCAGCANCGNNNTN
NGCGGGNNNCTGNAANAAAAAANTTCTTGCTTCCCGGAGTGATCTGCTGGAGATGGCCCGGCGNAGTGGC
CCCGCCCTTCCCTNNGGANAANCCTTCNTTCCCCCCCCGACACNGAGGNGGGGGGGNGANCCNCCCACAG
CGCTACTTGAAGNCTNANGGAGTGAAGAGATGTGTGACCAGCCTGTCNCTGAGAGAGACTCACTCATGNT
CCGNNNTCAGAGTCTCTAGNNGGCGGCCTGCGTGGGCCNCTTCACCGATGANNGCAAANAATGGGANNGC
NAAANGTAGANCCGAANGANNGCANCCGCTNAGGCNTNNGNT
